Addgene plasmid #193696: pLKO.1 puro shPRDM14-3
Purpose: Constitutive lentiviral expression of PRDM14 shRNA
Depositing lab: William Hahn. Depositing organization: Dana-Farber Cancer Institute. Publication: YAP1 and PRDM14 converge to promote cell survival and tumorigenesis. Kim M, Ly SH, Xie Y, Duronio GN, Ford-Roshon D, Hwang JH, Sulahian R, Rennhack JP, So J, Gjoerup O, Talamas JA, Grandclaudon M, Long HW, Doench JG, Sethi NS, Giannakis M, Hahn WC. Dev Cell. 2022 Jan 24;57(2):212-227.e8. doi: 10.1016/j.devcel.2021.12.006. Epub 2022 Jan 5. PubMed 34990589.
Backbone
  Vector backbone: pLKO.1 puro
  Vector type: Lentiviral
Growth in bacteria
  Bacterial resistance: Ampicillin, 100 μg/mL
  Growth temperature: 37°C
  Growth strain: NEB Stable
  Copy number: High Copy
Gene/Insert
  Gene/Insert name: PRDM14
  gRNA/shRNA sequence: CCGGCGGATCCACATTCTTCATGTTCTCGAGAACATGAAGAATGTGGATCCGTTTTT
  Species: H. sapiens (human)
  Entrez Gene: PRDM14 (a.k.a. PFM11)
  Cloning method: Restriction Enzyme; 5′ cloning site Age1 (unknown if destroyed); 3′ cloning site EcoR1 (unknown if destroyed)
  Sequencing primers: 5′ LKO.1 5'
Resource information
  A portion of this plasmid was derived from a plasmid made by: Broad Institute (GPP)
Terms and licenses: Academic/Nonprofit Terms; Industry Terms: Not Available to Industry
Depositor comments: Clone ID: TRCN0000018524
How to cite: pLKO.1 puro shPRDM14-3 was a gift from William Hahn (Addgene plasmid # 193696 ; http://n2t.net/addgene:193696 ; RRID:Addgene_193696)
