[The description below was written by a language model from this plasmid's Addgene catalogue record and pLannotate feature annotations shown in this document.]
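Description:
pLKO.1 puro shPRDM14-3 is a third-generation-style, self-inactivating HIV-1 lentiviral transfer plasmid built on the pLKO.1 puro backbone for constitutive knockdown of human PRDM14 (also known as PFM11). It is propagated in E. coli as a high-copy plasmid through a ColE1/pUC-type origin and selected with ampicillin via the β-lactamase gene. The backbone also carries an f1 origin, an SV40 origin and poly(A) signal, and remnants of lac and phage-promoter cloning sequences that play no part in its lentiviral function.

The viral genome is transcribed in packaging cells from an RSV enhancer/promoter fused to a truncated 5' LTR, which makes genomic RNA production Tat-independent. It includes the Ψ packaging signal with an adjoining gag fragment, the Rev response element for nuclear export of the unspliced RNA, and a cPPT/CTS element that aids nuclear import of the reverse-transcribed genome. The ΔU3 3' LTR inactivates LTR promoter activity after integration. Within this frame, a human U6 RNA polymerase III promoter drives a short hairpin RNA against PRDM14, cloned by restriction digestion between the AgeI and EcoRI sites; the hairpin itself is not annotated in the feature table but lies in the gap between the U6 promoter and the cPPT. A separate human PGK promoter expresses puromycin N-acetyltransferase, allowing selection of transduced mammalian cells.

The hairpin derives from a Broad Institute RNAi library clone and appears, from its name, to be one of several PRDM14 hairpins in a set. The construct is used to produce lentivirus for stable PRDM14 depletion, and the associated work concerns YAP1 and PRDM14 in cell survival and tumorigenesis.
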