Features (pLannotate 1.2.2; 25 found; start..end, strand, type, name):
    596..679     +  CDS            nef (fragment): NEF_HV1Z2 - Experimental evidence at protein level: Swiss-Prot protein existence level 1. Extracellular Nef protein targets CD4(+) T-lymphocytes for apoptosis by interacting with CXCR4 surface receptors. From Human immunodeficiency virus type 1 group M subtype D (isolate Z2/CDC-Z34) (HIV-1).
    681..914     +  LTR            3' LTR (ΔU3): self-inactivating 3' long terminal repeat (LTR) from HIV-1
    986..1107    +  polyA_signal   SV40 poly(A) signal: SV40 polyadenylation signal
   1147..1282    +  rep_origin     SV40 ori: SV40 origin of replication
   1303..1321    -  promoter       T7 promoter: promoter for bacteriophage T7 RNA polymerase
   1329..1484    +  CDS            lacZα (fragment): LacZα fragment of β-galactosidase; lacZ fragment
   1489..1917    +  rep_origin     f1 ori (sequence partly withheld): f1 bacteriophage origin of replication; arrow indicates direction of (+) strand synthesis
   1970..2074    +  promoter       AmpR promoter: bla
   2075..2935    +  CDS            AmpR: β-lactamase; bla; confers resistance to ampicillin, carbenicillin, and related antibiotics
   3106..3694    +  rep_origin     ori: high-copy-number ColE1/pMB1/pBR322/pUC origin of replication
   3877..3969    +  CDS            lacI (fragment): lac repressor; lacI; The lac repressor binds to the lac operator to inhibit transcription in E. coli. This inhibition can be relieved by adding lactose or isopropyl-β-D-thiogalactopyranoside (IPTG).
   3982..4003    +  protein_bind   CAP binding site: CAP binding activates transcription in the presence of cAMP. E. coli catabolite activator protein
   4018..4048    +  promoter       lac promoter: promoter for the E. coli lac operon
   4056..4072    +  protein_bind   lac operator: The lac repressor binds to the lac operator to inhibit transcription in E. coli. This inhibition can be relieved by adding lactose or isopropyl-β-D-thiogalactopyranoside (IPTG). lac repressor encoded by lacI
   4117..4135    +  promoter       T3 promoter: promoter for bacteriophage T3 RNA polymerase
   4163..4389    +  promoter       RSV promoter: Rous sarcoma virus enhancer/promoter
   4390..4570    +  LTR            5' LTR (truncated): truncated 5' long terminal repeat (LTR) from HIV-1
   4617..4742    +  misc_feature   HIV-1 Ψ: packaging signal of human immunodeficiency virus type 1
   4726..5089    +  CDS            HIV-1 gag (fragment): gag protein from human immunodeficiency virus 1; gag
   5235..5468    +  misc_feature   RRE: The Rev response element (RRE) of HIV-1 allows for Rev-dependent mRNA export from the nucleus to the cytoplasm.
   5845..5945    +  CDS            Rev (fragment): human immunodeficiency virus 1 (HIV-1) Rev protein; rev; enhances nuclear export of unspliced and incompletely spliced viral mRNAs
   5995..6235    +  promoter       U6 promoter: RNA polymerase III promoter for human U6 snRNA
   6339..6456    +  misc_feature   cPPT/CTS: central polypurine tract and central termination sequence of HIV-1
   6505..7015    +  promoter       hPGK promoter: human phosphoglycerate kinase 1 promoter
   7037..553     +  CDS            PuroR (across the origin): puromycin N-acetyltransferase; pac from Streptomyces alboniger; confers resistance to puromycin
>Addgene plasmid #193696 | pLKO.1 puro shPRDM14-3 | addgene full sequence | sequence record 380248 | Addgene NGS Result
CCCCAGGGCCGTACGCACCCTCGCCGCCGCGTTCGCCGACTACCCCGCCACGCGCCACACCGTCGATCCG
GACCGCCACATCGAGCGGGTCACCGAGCTGCAAGAACTCTTCCTCACGCGCGTCGGGCTCGACATCGGCA
AGGTGTGGGTCGCGGACGACGGCGCCGCGGTGGCGGTCTGGACCACGCCGGAGAGCGTCGAAGCGGGGGC
GGTGTTCGCCGAGATCGGCCCGCGCATGGCCGAGTTGAGCGGTTCCCGGCTGGCCGCGCAGCAACAGATG
GAAGGCCTCCTGGCGCCGCACCGGCCCAAGGAGCCCGCGTGGTTCCTGGCCACCGTCGGCGTCTCGCCCG
ACCACCAGGGCAAGGGTCTGGGCAGCGCCGTCGTGCTCCCCGGAGTGGAGGCGGCCGAGCGCGCCGGGGT
GCCCGCCTTCCTGGAGACCTCCGCGCCCCGCAACCTCCCCTTCTACGAGCGGCTCGGCTTCACCGTCACC
GCCGACGTCGAGGTGCCCGAAGGACCGCGCACCTGGTGCATGACCCGCAAGCCCGGTGCCTGACGCCCGC
CCCACGACCCGCAGCGCCCGACCGAAAGGAGCGCACGACCCCATGCATCGGTACCTTTAAGACCAATGAC
TTACAAGGCAGCTGTAGATCTTAGCCACTTTTTAAAAGAAAAGGGGGGACTGGAAGGGCTAATTCACTCC
CAACGAAGACAAGATCTGCTTTTTGCTTGTACTGGGTCTCTCTGGTTAGACCAGATCTGAGCCTGGGAGC
TCTCTGGCTAACTAGGGAACCCACTGCTTAAGCCTCAATAAAGCTTGCCTTGAGTGCTTCAAGTAGTGTG
TGCCCGTCTGTTGTGTGACTCTGGTAACTAGAGATCCCTCAGACCCTTTTAGTCAGTGTGGAAAATCTCT
AGCAGTAGTAGTTCATGTCATCTTATTATTCAGTATTTATAACTTGCAAAGAAATGAATATCAGAGAGTG
AGAGGAACTTGTTTATTGCAGCTTATAATGGTTACAAATAAAGCAATAGCATCACAAATTTCACAAATAA
AGCATTTTTTTCACTGCATTCTAGTTGTGGTTTGTCCAAACTCATCAATGTATCTTATCATGTCTGGCTC
TAGCTATCCCGCCCCTAACTCCGCCCATCCCGCCCCTAACTCCGCCCAGTTCCGCCCATTCTCCGCCCCA
TGGCTGACTAATTTTTTTTATTTATGCAGAGGCCGAGGCCGCCTCGGCCTCTGAGCTATTCCAGAAGTAG
TGAGGAGGCTTTTTTGGAGGCCTAGGGACGTACCCAATTCGCCCTATAGTGAGTCGTATTACGCGCGCTC
ACTGGCCGTCGTTTTACAACGTCGTGACTGGGAAAACCCTGGCGTTACCCAACTTAATCGCCTTGCAGCA
CATCCCCCTTTCGCCAGCTGGCGTAATAGCGAAGAGGCCCGCACCGATCGCCCTTCCCAACAGTTGCGCA
GCCTGAATGGCGAATGGG
[124 nt withheld, positions 1489-1612]
C
[91 nt withheld, positions 1614-1704]
A
[49 nt withheld, positions 1706-1754]
CCTTTGACGTTGGAGTCCACGTTCTTT
[37 nt withheld, positions 1782-1818]
ACCCTATCTCGGTCTATTCTTTTGATTTATAAGGGATTTTGCCGATTTCGGCCTATTGGTTAAAAAATGA
GCTGATTTAACAAAAATTTAACGCGAATTTTAACAAAATATTAACGCTTACAATTTAGGTGGCACTTTTC
GGGGAAATGTGCGCGGAACCCCTATTTGTTTATTTTTCTAAATACATTCAAATATGTATCCGCTCATGAG
ACAATAACCCTGATAAATGCTTCAATAATATTGAAAAAGGAAGAGTATGAGTATTCAACATTTCCGTGTC
GCCCTTATTCCCTTTTTTGCGGCATTTTGCCTTCCTGTTTTTGCTCACCCAGAAACGCTGGTGAAAGTAA
AAGATGCTGAAGATCAGTTGGGTGCACGAGTGGGTTACATCGAACTGGATCTCAACAGCGGTAAGATCCT
TGAGAGTTTTCGCCCCGAAGAACGTTTTCCAATGATGAGCACTTTTAAAGTTCTGCTATGTGGCGCGGTA
TTATCCCGTATTGACGCCGGGCAAGAGCAACTCGGTCGCCGCATACACTATTCTCAGAATGACTTGGTTG
AGTACTCACCAGTCACAGAAAAGCATCTTACGGATGGCATGACAGTAAGAGAATTATGCAGTGCTGCCAT
AACCATGAGTGATAACACTGCGGCCAACTTACTTCTGACAACGATCGGAGGACCGAAGGAGCTAACCGCT
TTTTTGCACAACATGGGGGATCATGTAACTCGCCTTGATCGTTGGGAACCGGAGCTGAATGAAGCCATAC
CAAACGACGAGCGTGACACCACGATGCCTGTAGCAATGGCAACAACGTTGCGCAAACTATTAACTGGCGA
ACTACTTACTCTAGCTTCCCGGCAACAATTAATAGACTGGATGGAGGCGGATAAAGTTGCAGGACCACTT
CTGCGCTCGGCCCTTCCGGCTGGCTGGTTTATTGCTGATAAATCTGGAGCCGGTGAGCGTGGGTCTCGCG
GTATCATTGCAGCACTGGGGCCAGATGGTAAGCCCTCCCGTATCGTAGTTATCTACACGACGGGGAGTCA
GGCAACTATGGATGAACGAAATAGACAGATCGCTGAGATAGGTGCCTCACTGATTAAGCATTGGTAACTG
TCAGACCAAGTTTACTCATATATACTTTAGATTGATTTAAAACTTCATTTTTAATTTAAAAGGATCTAGG
TGAAGATCCTTTTTGATAATCTCATGACCAAAATCCCTTAACGTGAGTTTTCGTTCCACTGAGCGTCAGA
CCCCGTAGAAAAGATCAAAGGATCTTCTTGAGATCCTTTTTTTCTGCGCGTAATCTGCTGCTTGCAAACA
AAAAAACCACCGCTACCAGCGGTGGTTTGTTTGCCGGATCAAGAGCTACCAACTCTTTTTCCGAAGGTAA
CTGGCTTCAGCAGAGCGCAGATACCAAATACTGTTCTTCTAGTGTAGCCGTAGTTAGGCCACCACTTCAA
GAACTCTGTAGCACCGCCTACATACCTCGCTCTGCTAATCCTGTTACCAGTGGCTGCTGCCAGTGGCGAT
AAGTCGTGTCTTACCGGGTTGGACTCAAGACGATAGTTACCGGATAAGGCGCAGCGGTCGGGCTGAACGG
GGGGTTCGTGCACACAGCCCAGCTTGGAGCGAACGACCTACACCGAACTGAGATACCTACAGCGTGAGCT
ATGAGAAAGCGCCACGCTTCCCGAAGGGAGAAAGGCGGACAGGTATCCGGTAAGCGGCAGGGTCGGAACA
GGAGAGCGCACGAGGGAGCTTCCAGGGGGAAACGCCTGGTATCTTTATAGTCCTGTCGGGTTTCGCCACC
TCTGACTTGAGCGTCGATTTTTGTGATGCTCGTCAGGGGGGCGGAGCCTATGGAAAAACGCCAGCAACGC
GGCCTTTTTACGGTTCCTGGCCTTTTGCTGGCCTTTTGCTCACATGTTCTTTCCTGCGTTATCCCCTGAT
TCTGTGGATAACCGTATTACCGCCTTTGAGTGAGCTGATACCGCTCGCCGCAGCCGAACGACCGAGCGCA
GCGAGTCAGTGAGCGAGGAAGCGGAAGAGCGCCCAATACGCAAACCGCCTCTCCCCGCGCGTTGGCCGAT
TCATTAATGCAGCTGGCACGACAGGTTTCCCGACTGGAAAGCGGGCAGTGAGCGCAACGCAATTAATGTG
AGTTAGCTCACTCATTAGGCACCCCAGGCTTTACACTTTATGCTTCCGGCTCGTATGTTGTGTGGAATTG
TGAGCGGATAACAATTTCACACAGGAAACAGCTATGACCATGATTACGCCAAGCGCGCAATTAACCCTCA
CTAAAGGGAACAAAAGCTGGAGCTGCAAGCTTAATGTAGTCTTATGCAATACTCTTGTAGTCTTGCAACA
TGGTAACGATGAGTTAGCAACATGCCTTACAAGGAGAGAAAAAGCACCGTGCATGCCGATTGGTGGAAGT
AAGGTGGTACGATCGTGCCTTATTAGGAAGGCAACAGACGGGTCTGACATGGATTGGACGAACCACTGAA
TTGCCGCATTGCAGAGATATTGTATTTAAGTGCCTAGCTCGATACATAAACGGGTCTCTCTGGTTAGACC
AGATCTGAGCCTGGGAGCTCTCTGGCTAACTAGGGAACCCACTGCTTAAGCCTCAATAAAGCTTGCCTTG
AGTGCTTCAAGTAGTGTGTGCCCGTCTGTTGTGTGACTCTGGTAACTAGAGATCCCTCAGACCCTTTTAG
TCAGTGTGGAAAATCTCTAGCAGTGGCGCCCGAACAGGGACTTGAAAGCGAAAGGGAAACCAGAGGAGCT
CTCTCGACGCAGGACTCGGCTTGCTGAAGCGCGCACGGCAAGAGGCGAGGGGCGGCGACTGGTGAGTACG
CCAAAAATTTTGACTAGCGGAGGCTAGAAGGAGAGAGATGGGTGCGAGAGCGTCAGTATTAAGCGGGGGA
GAATTAGATCGCGATGGGAAAAAATTCGGTTAAGGCCAGGGGGAAAGAAAAAATATAAATTAAAACATAT
AGTATGGGCAAGCAGGGAGCTAGAACGATTCGCAGTTAATCCTGGCCTGTTAGAAACATCAGAAGGCTGT
AGACAAATACTGGGACAGCTACAACCATCCCTTCAGACAGGATCAGAAGAACTTAGATCATTATATAATA
CAGTAGCAACCCTCTATTGTGTGCATCAAAGGATAGAGATAAAAGACACCAAGGAAGCTTTAGACAAGAT
AGAGGAAGAGCAAAACAAAAGTAAGACCACCGCACAGCAAGCGGCCGCTGATCTTCAGACCTGGAGGAGG
AGATATGAGGGACAATTGGAGAAGTGAATTATATAAATATAAAGTAGTAAAAATTGAACCATTAGGAGTA
GCACCCACCAAGGCAAAGAGAAGAGTGGTGCAGAGAGAAAAAAGAGCAGTGGGAATAGGAGCTTTGTTCC
TTGGGTTCTTGGGAGCAGCAGGAAGCACTATGGGCGCAGCGTCAATGACGCTGACGGTACAGGCCAGACA
ATTATTGTCTGGTATAGTGCAGCAGCAGAACAATTTGCTGAGGGCTATTGAGGCGCAACAGCATCTGTTG
CAACTCACAGTCTGGGGCATCAAGCAGCTCCAGGCAAGAATCCTGGCTGTGGAAAGATACCTAAAGGATC
AACAGCTCCTGGGGATTTGGGGTTGCTCTGGAAAACTCATTTGCACCACTGCTGTGCCTTGGAATGCTAG
TTGGAGTAATAAATCTCTGGAACAGATTTGGAATCACACGACCTGGATGGAGTGGGACAGAGAAATTAAC
AATTACACAAGCTTAATACACTCCTTAATTGAAGAATCGCAAAACCAGCAAGAAAAGAATGAACAAGAAT
TATTGGAATTAGATAAATGGGCAAGTTTGTGGAATTGGTTTAACATAACAAATTGGCTGTGGTATATAAA
ATTATTCATAATGATAGTAGGAGGCTTGGTAGGTTTAAGAATAGTTTTTGCTGTACTTTCTATAGTGAAT
AGAGTTAGGCAGGGATATTCACCATTATCGTTTCAGACCCACCTCCCAACCCCGAGGGGACCCGACAGGC
CCGAAGGAATAGAAGAAGAAGGTGGAGAGAGAGACAGAGACAGATCCATTCGATTAGTGAACGGATCTCG
ACGGTATCGATCACGAGACTAGCCTCGAGCGGCCGCCCCCTTCACCGAGGGCCTATTTCCCATGATTCCT
TCATATTTGCATATACGATACAAGGCTGTTAGAGAGATAATTGGAATTAATTTGACTGTAAACACAAAGA
TATTAGTACAAAATACGTGACGTAGAAAGTAATAATTTCTTGGGTAGTTTGCAGTTTTAAAATTATGTTT
TAAAATGGACTATCATATGCTTACCGTAACTTGAAAGTATTTCGATTTCTTGGCTTTATATATCTTGTGG
AAAGGACGAAACACCGGCGGATCCACATTCTTCATGTTCTCGAGAACATGAAGAATGTGGATCCGTTTTT
AATTCTCGACCTCGAGACAAATGGCAGTATTCATCCACAATTTTAAAAGAAAAGGGGGGATTGGGGGGTA
CAGTGCAGGGGAAAGAATAGTAGACATAATAGCAACAGACATACAAACTAAAGAATTACAAAAACAAATT
ACAAAAATTCAAAATTTTCGGGTTTATTACAGGGACAGCAGAGATCCACTTTGGCCGCGGCTCGAGGGGG
TTGGGGTTGCGCCTTTTCCAAGGCAGCCCTGGGTTTGCGCAGGGACGCGGCTGCTCTGGGCGTGGTTCCG
GGAAACGCAGCGGCGCCGACCCTGGGTCTCGCACATTCTTCACGTCCGTTCGCAGCGTCACCCGGATCTT
CGCCGCTACCCTTGTGGGCCCCCCGGCGACGCTTCCTGCTCCGCCCCTAAGTCGGGAAGGTTCCTTGCGG
TTCGCGGCGTGCCGGACGTGACAAACGGAAGCCGCACGTCTCACTAGTACCCTCGCAGACGGACAGCGCC
AGGGAGCAATGGCAGCGCGCCGACCGCGATGGGCTGTGGCCAATAGCGGCTGCTCAGCAGGGCGCGCCGA
GAGCAGCGGCCGGGAAGGGGCGGTGCGGGAGGCGGGGTGTGGGGCGGTAGTGTGGGCCCTGTTCCTGCCC
GCGCGGTGTTCCGCATTCTGCAAGCCTCCGGAGCGCACGTCGGCAGTCGGCTCCCTCGTTGACCGAATCA
CCGACCTCTCTCCCCAGGGGGATCCACCGGAGCTTACCATGACCGAGTACAAGCCCACGGTGCGCCTCGC
CACCCGCGACGACGT
